>Addgene plasmid #242883 | pU6 pegRNA AAV 3b PhiC31 attP41 | addgene full sequence | sequence record 486363 | Addgene NGS Result
GACGTCGCTAGCTGTACAAAAAAGCAGGCTTTAAAGGAACCAATTCAGTCGACTGGATCCGGTACCAAGG
TCGGGCAGGAAGAGGGCCTATTTCCCATGATTCCTTCATATTTGCATATACGATACAAGGCTGTTAGAGA
GATAATTAGAATTAATTTGACTGTAAACACAAAGATATTAGTACAAAATACGTGACGTAGAAAGTAATAA
TTTCTTGGGTAGTTTGCAGTTTTAAAATTATGTTTTAAAATGGACTATCATATGCTTACCGTAACTTGAA
AGTATTTCGATTTCTTGGCTTTATATATCTTGTGGAAAGGACGAAACACCGATGGAGCCAGAGAGGATCC
GTTTAAGAGCTAAGCTGGAAACAGCATAGCAAGTTTAAATAAGGCTAGTCCGTTATCAACTCGAAAGAGT
GGCACCGAGTCGGTGCACTGAGAGAACTCAAAGGTTACCCCAGTTGGGGCTCCTCTCTGGCTCAACTGAA
ACGCGGTTCTATCTAGTTACGCGTTAAACCAACTAGAATTTTTTTAAGCTTGGGCCGCTCGAGGTACCTC
TCTACATATGACATGTGAGCAAAAGGCCAGCAAAAGGCCAGGAACCGTAAAAAGGCCGCGTTGCTGGCGT
TTTTCCATAGGCTCCGCCCCCCTGACGAGCATCACAAAAATCGACGCTCAAGTCAGAGGTGGCGAAACCC
GACAGGACTATAAAGATACCAGGCGTTTCCCCCTGGAAGCTCCCTCGTGCGCTCTCCTGTTCCGACCCTG
CCGCTTACCGGATACCTGTCCGCCTTTCTCCCTTCGGGAAGCGTGGCGCTTTCTCATAGCTCACGCTGTA
GGTATCTCAGTTCGGTGTAGGTCGTTCGCTCCAAGCTGGGCTGTGTGCACGAACCCCCCGTTCAGCCCGA
CCGCTGCGCCTTATCCGGTAACTATCGTCTTGAGTCCAACCCGGTAAGACACGACTTATCGCCACTGGCA
GCAGCCACTGGTAACAGGATTAGCAGAGCGAGGTATGTAGGCGGTGCTACAGAGTTCTTGAAGTGGTGGC
CTAACTACGGCTACACTAGAAGAACAGTATTTGGTATCTGCGCTCTGCTGAAGCCAGTTACCTTCGGAAA
AAGAGTTGGTAGCTCTTGATCCGGCAAACAAACCACCGCTGGTAGCGGTGGTTTTTTTGTTTGCAAGCAG
CAGATTACGCGCAGAAAAAAAGGATCTCAAGAAGATCCTTTGATCTTTTCTACGGGGTCTGACGCTCAGT
GGAACGAAAACTCACGTTAAGGGATTTTGGTCATGAGATTATCAAAAAGGATCTTCACCTAGATCCTTTT
AAATTAAAAATGAAGTTTTAAATCAATCTAAAGTATATATGAGTAAACTTGGTCTGACAGTTACCAATGC
TTAATCAGTGAGGCACCTATCTCAGCGATCTGTCTATTTCGTTCATCCATAGTTGCCTGACTCCCCGTCG
TGTAGATAACTACGATACGGGAGGGCTTACCATCTGGCCCCAGTGCTGCAATGATACCGCGAGATCCACG
CTCACCGGCTCCAGATTTATCAGCAATAAACCAGCCAGCCGGAAGGGCCGAGCGCAGAAGTGGTCCTGCA
ACTTTATCCGCCTCCATCCAGTCTATTAATTGTTGCCGGGAAGCTAGAGTAAGTAGTTCGCCAGTTAATA
GTTTGCGCAACGTTGTTGCCATTGCTACAGGCATCGTGGTGTCACGCTCGTCGTTTGGTATGGCTTCATT
CAGCTCCGGTTCCCAACGATCAAGGCGAGTTACATGATCCCCCATGTTGTGCAAAAAAGCGGTTAGCTCC
TTCGGTCCTCCGATCGTTGTCAGAAGTAAGTTGGCCGCAGTGTTATCACTCATGGTTATGGCAGCACTGC
ATAATTCTCTTACTGTCATGCCATCCGTAAGATGCTTTTCTGTGACTGGTGAGTACTCAACCAAGTCATT
CTGAGAATAGTGTATGCGGCGACCGAGTTGCTCTTGCCCGGCGTCAATACGGGATAATACCGCGCCACAT
AGCAGAACTTTAAAAGTGCTCATCATTGGAAAACGTTCTTCGGGGCGAAAACTCTCAAGGATCTTACCGC
TGTTGAGATCCAGTTCGATGTAACCCACTCGTGCACCCAACTGATCTTCAGCATCTTTTACTTTCACCAG
CGTTTCTGGGTGAGCAAAAACAGGAAGGCAAAATGCCGCAAAAAAGGGAATAAGGGCGACACGGAAATGT
TGAATACTCATACTCTTCCTTTTTCAATATTATTGAAGCATTTATCAGGGTTATTGTCTCATGAGCGGAT
ACATATTTGAATGTATTTAGAAAAATAAACAAATAGGGGTTCCGCGCACATTTCCCCGAAAAGTGCCACC
T
Features (pLannotate 1.2.2; 7 found; start..end, strand, type, name):
     13..30      +  protein_bind   attB1 (fragment): mutant version of attB; recombination site for the Gateway® BP reaction BP Clonase™
     82..322     +  promoter       U6 promoter: RNA polymerase III promoter for human U6 snRNA
    369..436     +  misc_RNA       tracrRNA (fragment): trans-activating CRISPR RNA for the Streptococcus pyogenes CRISPR/Cas9 system
    437..470     -  protein_bind   phage φC31 attP (fragment): attachment site of phage φC31 phage φC31 integrase
    632..1220    -  rep_origin     ori: high-copy-number ColE1/pMB1/pBR322/pUC origin of replication
   1391..2251    -  CDS            AmpR: β-lactamase; bla; confers resistance to ampicillin, carbenicillin, and related antibiotics
   2252..2356    -  promoter       AmpR promoter: bla
