[The description below was written by a language model from this plasmid's Addgene catalogue record and pLannotate feature annotations shown in this document.]
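Description:
pU6 pegRNA AAV 3b PhiC31 attP41 is a compact (about 2.4 kb) mammalian expression plasmid built on the pU6 pegRNA GG Acceptor backbone and designed to transcribe a single engineered prime editing guide RNA (epegRNA) in human cells. It is propagated in E. coli as a high-copy plasmid through a ColE1/pUC-type origin and is selected with ampicillin via a β-lactamase gene driven by its native bla promoter. It carries no mammalian selection marker or reporter, so it is suited to transient co-transfection.

The payload is a human U6 RNA polymerase III promoter, the standard choice for producing small, uncapped guide RNAs with defined ends. Downstream of it, the annotation detects the S. pyogenes Cas9 scaffold (labelled as a tracrRNA fragment), followed immediately by a partial φC31 attP sequence in reverse orientation. This layout fits a pegRNA, in which a spacer (here directed at the human AAVS1 safe-harbour locus, though not annotated separately) precedes the scaffold and a 3′ extension encodes the edit. The 3′ structural motif that characterises an epegRNA is not annotated in the feature table. A short attB1-like Gateway fragment upstream of the promoter appears to be a backbone remnant.

According to the record, the guide is used for twin prime editing. It writes half of the minimal φC31 attP site, so it is meant to be paired with a second pegRNA encoding the complementary half, together with a prime editor supplied separately. The two newly synthesised flaps anneal to install a complete attP landing pad at AAVS1, which φC31 integrase can then use for site-specific transgene insertion. The associated work concerns directed evolution of hyperactive integrases.
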