Addgene plasmid #242883: pU6 pegRNA AAV 3b PhiC31 attP41
Purpose: Mammalian expression of epegRNA for twin prime editing of half the minimal PhiC31 attP site targeting the human AAVS1 site
Depositing lab: Jesse Owens. Depositing organization: University of Hawaii. Publication: Directed evolution of hyperactive integrases for site specific insertion of transgenes. Hew BE, Gupta S, Sato R, Waller DF, Stoytchev I, Short JE, Sharek L, Tran CT, Badran AH, Owens JB. Nucleic Acids Res. 2024 Jul 2:gkae534. doi: 10.1093/nar/gkae534. PubMed 38953167.
Backbone
  Vector backbone: pU6 pegRNA GG Acceptor
  Vector type: Mammalian Expression
Growth in bacteria
  Bacterial resistance: Ampicillin, 100 μg/mL
  Growth temperature: 37°C
  Growth strain: DH5alpha
  Copy number: High Copy
Gene/Insert
  Gene/Insert name: epegRNA for PhiC31 attP site
  Species: H. sapiens (human)
  Mutation: none
  Promoter: U6
  Cloning method: Gibson Cloning
Terms and licenses: Academic/Nonprofit Terms; Industry Terms: Not Available to Industry
Depositor comments: please email each time it is ordered.
How to cite: pU6 pegRNA AAV 3b PhiC31 attP41 was a gift from Jesse Owens (Addgene plasmid # 242883 ; http://n2t.net/addgene:242883 ; RRID:Addgene_242883)
